Addgene plasmid #186150: Paxillin LD
Purpose: For expressing recombinant paxillin variants in bacteria.
Depositing lab: Michael Rosen. Depositing organization: University of Texas Southwestern Medical Center. Publication: Synergistic phase separation of two pathways promotes integrin clustering and nascent adhesion formation. Case LB, De Pasquale M, Henry L, Rosen MK. Elife. 2022 Jan 20;11. pii: 72588. doi: 10.7554/eLife.72588. PubMed 35049497.
Backbone
  Vector backbone: pGEX2T
  Backbone size w/o insert (bp): 5000
  Vector type: Bacterial Expression
Growth in bacteria
  Bacterial resistance: Ampicillin, 100 μg/mL
  Growth temperature: 37°C
  Growth strain: DH5alpha
  Copy number: Low Copy
Gene/Insert
  Gene/Insert name: PXN
  Species: H. sapiens (human)
  Insert size (bp): 1670
  Mutation: D5A; D146A; D232A; D267A; D301A
  Entrez Gene: PXN
  Promoter: Lac
  Tag / fusion protein: GST (N terminal on insert)
  Cloning method: Gibson Cloning
  Sequencing primers: 5′ 5GEX (5-GGGCTGGCAAGCCACGTTTGGTG-3); 3′ 3GEX (5-CCGGGAGCTGCATGTGTCAGAGG-3)
Resource information
  A portion of this plasmid was derived from a plasmid made by: Synthesized
Terms and licenses: Academic/Nonprofit Terms; Industry Terms: Not Available to Industry
How to cite: Paxillin LD was a gift from Michael Rosen (Addgene plasmid # 186150 ; http://n2t.net/addgene:186150 ; RRID:Addgene_186150)
