[The description below was written by a language model from this plasmid's Addgene catalogue record and pLannotate feature annotations shown in this document.]
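Description:
Paxillin LD is a bacterial expression plasmid built on the pGEX2T backbone for producing a recombinant variant of human paxillin (PXN) in E. coli as an N-terminal glutathione S-transferase fusion. The sequenced record is about 6.65 kb. It is propagated through a ColE1/pMB1-type origin and selected with ampicillin via the β-lactamase gene. The catalogue lists it as low copy, although only fragments of rop and the bom region are annotated. The plasmid also carries lacI with its own promoter, so the repressor is supplied in cis.

The catalogue gives the promoter simply as "Lac". The feature table is more specific, placing a tac promoter (a trp/lac UV5 hybrid) and a lac operator directly upstream of the fusion, which makes expression repressible by LacI and inducible with IPTG. Downstream lies the Schistosoma japonicum GST coding sequence, followed by a TEV protease recognition site and then the roughly 1.67 kb paxillin open reading frame, so the affinity tag can be cleaved off after glutathione-based purification. The annotation tool matched the insert to chicken paxillin, but the catalogue records it as human, and this probably reflects sequence conservation rather than a true discrepancy. A separate lac promoter/operator with a lacZα fragment is also annotated downstream of lacI and appears to be a backbone remnant.

The insert was synthesized, assembled by Gibson cloning, and carries five aspartate-to-alanine substitutions (D5A, D146A, D232A, D267A, D301A). The name suggests these target paxillin's LD motifs, although the record does not state their functional effect. The stated purpose is expression of recombinant paxillin variants in bacteria, and the associated study examined phase separation in integrin clustering and nascent adhesion formation.
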