Features (pLannotate 1.2.2; 18 found; start..end, strand, type, name):
    495..516     +  protein_bind   CAP binding site: CAP binding activates transcription in the presence of cAMP. E. coli catabolite activator protein
    531..561     +  promoter       lac promoter: promoter for the E. coli lac operon
    569..585     +  protein_bind   lac operator: The lac repressor binds to the lac operator to inhibit transcription in E. coli. This inhibition can be relieved by adding lactose or isopropyl-β-D-thiogalactopyranoside (IPTG). lac repressor encoded by lacI
    605..778     +  CDS            lacZα: LacZα fragment of β-galactosidase; lacZ fragment
   1042..1158    -  CDS            yciV (fragment): RNAAM_ECOLI - Also known as trpH From Escherichia coli (strain K12).
   1234..1262    +  promoter       tac promoter: strong E. coli promoter; hybrid between the trp and lac UV5 promoters
   1270..1286    +  protein_bind   lac operator: The lac repressor binds to the lac operator to inhibit transcription in E. coli. This inhibition can be relieved by adding lactose or isopropyl-β-D-thiogalactopyranoside (IPTG). lac repressor encoded by lacI
   1309..1962    +  CDS            GST26_SCHJA: Experimental evidence at protein level: Swiss-Prot protein existence level 1. GST isoenzymes appear to play a central role in the parasite detoxification system. Other functions are also suspected including a role in increasing the solubility of haematin in the parasite gut. From Schistosoma japonicum (Blood fluke).
   1987..2007    +  CDS            TEV site: tobacco etch virus (TEV) protease recognition and cleavage site
   2011..3681    +  CDS            PXN: PAXI_CHICK - Experimental evidence at protein level: Swiss-Prot protein existence level 1. Cytoskeletal protein involved in actin-membrane attachment at sites of cell adhesion to the extracellular matrix (focal adhesion). Binds in vitro to vinculin as well as to the SH3 domain of c-SRC and, when tyrosine phosphorylated, to the SH2 domain of v-CRK. From Gallus gallus (Chicken).
   3721..3760    +  CDS            rop (fragment): Rop protein, which maintains plasmids at low copy number; rop
   3862..3902    +  misc_feature   bom (fragment): basis of mobility region from pBR322
   4007..4111    +  promoter       AmpR promoter: bla
   4112..4972    +  CDS            AmpR: β-lactamase; bla; confers resistance to ampicillin, carbenicillin, and related antibiotics
   5143..5731    +  rep_origin     ori: high-copy-number ColE1/pMB1/pBR322/pUC origin of replication
   5917..5968    -  misc_feature   bom (fragment): basis of mobility region from pBR322
   5975..6052    +  promoter       lacI promoter: lacI
   6053..482     +  CDS            lacI (across the origin): lac repressor; lacI; The lac repressor binds to the lac operator to inhibit transcription in E. coli. This inhibition can be relieved by adding lactose or isopropyl-β-D-thiogalactopyranoside (IPTG).
>Addgene plasmid #186150 | Paxillin LD | addgene full sequence | sequence record 365814 | Addgene NGS Result
GGCATAAATATCTCACTCGCAATCAAATTCAGCCGATAGCGGAACGGGAAGGCGACTGGAGTGCCATGTC
CGGTTTTCAACAAACCATGCAAATGCTGAATGAGGGCATCGTTCCCACTGCGATGCTGGTTGCCAACGAT
CAGATGGCGCTGGGCGCAATGCGCGCCATTACCGAGTCCGGGCTGCGCGTTGGTGCGGATATCTCGGTAG
TGGGATACGACGATACCGAAGACAGCTCATGTTATATCCCGCCGTTAACCACCATCAAACAGGATTTTCG
CCTGCTGGGGCAAACCAGCGTGGACCGCTTGCTGCAACTCTCTCAGGGCCAGGCGGTGAAGGGCAATCAG
CTGTTGCCCGTCTCACTGGTGAAAAGAAAAACCACCCTGGCGCCCAATACGCAAACCGCCTCTCCCCGCG
CGTTGGCCGATTCATTAATGCAGCTGGCACGACAGGTTTCCCGACTGGAAAGCGGGCAGTGAGCGCAACG
CAATTAATGTAAGTTAGCTCACTCATTAGGCACCCCAGGCTTTACACTTTATGCTTCCGGCTCGTATGTT
GTGTGGAATTGTGAGCGGATAACAATTTCACACAGGAAACAGCTATGACCATGATTACGGATTCACTGGC
CGTCGTTTTACAACGTCGTGACTGGGAAAACCCTGGCGTTACCCAACTTAATCGCCTTGCAGCACATCCC
CCTTTCGCCAGCTGGCGTAATAGCGAAGAGGCCCGCACCGATCGCCCTTCCCAACAGTTGCGCAGCCTGA
ATGGCGAATGGCGCTTTGCCTGGTTTCCGGCACCAGAAGCGGTGCCGGAAAGCTGGCTGGAGTGCGATCT
TCCTGAGGCCGATACTGTCGTCGTCCCCTCAAACTGGCAGATGCACGGTTACGATGCGCCCATCTACACC
AACGTGACCTATCCCATTACGGTCAATCCGCCGTTTGTTCCCACGGAGAATCCGACGGGTTGTTACTCGC
TCACATTTAATGTTGATGAAAGCTGGCTACAGGAAGGCCAGACGCGAATTATTTTTGATGGCGTTGGAAT
TAGCTTATCGACTGCACGGTGCACCAATGCTTCTGGCGTCAGGCAGCCATCGGAAGCTGTGGTATGGCTG
TGCAGGTCGTAAATCACTGCATAATTCGTGTCGCTCAAGGCGCACTCCCGTTCTGGATAATGTTTTTTGC
GCCGACATCATAACGGTTCTGGCAAATATTCTGAAATGAGCTGTTGACAATTAATCATCGGCTCGTATAA
TGTGTGGAATTGTGAGCGGATAACAATTTCACACAGGAAACAGTATTCATGTCCCCTATACTAGGTTATT
GGAAAATTAAGGGCCTTGTGCAACCCACTCGACTTCTTTTGGAATATCTTGAAGAAAAATATGAAGAGCA
TTTGTATGAGCGCGATGAAGGTGATAAATGGCGAAACAAAAAGTTTGAATTGGGTTTGGAGTTTCCCAAT
CTTCCTTATTATATTGATGGTGATGTTAAATTAACACAGTCTATGGCCATCATACGTTATATAGCTGACA
AGCACAACATGTTGGGTGGTTGTCCAAAAGAGCGTGCAGAGATTTCAATGCTTGAAGGAGCGGTTTTGGA
TATTAGATACGGTGTTTCGAGAATTGCATATAGTAAAGACTTTGAAACTCTCAAAGTTGATTTTCTTAGC
AAGCTACCTGAAATGCTGAAAATGTTCGAAGATCGTTTATGTCATAAAACATATTTAAATGGTGATCATG
TAACCCATCCTGACTTCATGTTGTATGACGCTCTTGATGTTGTTTTATACATGGACCCAATGTGCCTGGA
TGCGTTCCCAAAATTAGTTTGTTTTAAAAAACGTATTGAAGCTATCCCACAAATTGATAAGTACTTGAAA
TCCAGCAAGTATATAGCATGGCCTTTGCAGGGCTGGCAAGCCACGTTTGGTGGTGGCGACCATCCTCCAA
AATCGGATCTGGTTCCGCGTGGATCTGAAAACCTGTATTTTCAGGGCCATATGGATGATCTGGCCGCATT
GCTGGCAGATCTGGAGAGCACTACCTCCCACATTTCGAAACGTCCGGTGTTTCTGAGCGAAGAGACGCCA
TATAGTTACCCAACCGGGAACCACACATACCAAGAAATTGCTGTGCCACCACCGGTACCGCCACCGCCCT
CGTCAGAGGCTCTGAACGGCACGATCCTTGATCCCTTGGACCAGTGGCAGCCCTCTGGATCTCGTTTCAT
TCATCAGCAGCCACAGTCTTCGTCCCCCGTCTACGGTTCGTCCGCTAAGACTAGCTCCGTGAGCAACCCT
CAAGATAGTGTCGGCTCCCCATGCTCTCGTGTAGGGGAGGAGGAGCATGTGTATAGCTTCCCCAACAAAC
AGAAAAGCGCGGAACCAAGTCCTACAGTGATGTCTACGAGTTTAGGTAGCAACTTGTCTGAGTTAGCGCG
CCTGCTGTTGGAGCTTAATGCGGTCCAACATAACCCGCCGGGGTTTCCTGCCGATGAGGCAAATTCCAGC
CCACCCCTGCCGGGAGCGTTAAGTCCGTTATACGGCGTGCCCGAGACTAATAGCCCTCTGGGTGGTAAAG
CGGGTCCCCTGACTAAAGAAAAACCTAAACGTAATGGGGGACGTGGTTTAGAAGACGTGCGTCCGTCTGT
TGAATCATTACTTGCAGAGCTTGAGTCGAGTGTACCCTCTCCCGTACCGGCAATTACGGTAAACCAAGGG
GAAATGAGTTCCCCCCAACGCGTCACCTCAACGCAACAGCAAACTCGTATCTCGGCGTCTTCGGCAACCC
GTGAATTAGCCGAGTTGATGGCTTCGTTAAGTGATTTCAAATTCATGGCTCAGGGCAAGACGGGCAGCTC
CTCGCCCCCTGGAGGACCGCCTAAGCCAGGCTCTCAATTGGCATCTATGCTGGGATCGTTACAGAGTGAC
TTGAACAAACTGGGAGTGGCAACAGTCGCGAAAGGGGTCTGCGGCGCCTGCAAAAAGCCAATCGCCGGCC
AGGTTGTTACAGCTATGGGGAAGACGTGGCATCCCGAACATTTCGTCTGTACACATTGCCAGGAAGAGAT
TGGCAGCCGCAACTTTTTCGAGCGCGATGGCCAGCCATATTGCGAGAAAGACTACCATAACTTATTTTCT
CCGCGCTGCTATTACTGTAACGGGCCGATCTTAGACAAGGTTGTAACGGCTCTTGATCGTACGTGGCATC
CTGAACATTTTTTCTGTGCGCAGTGTGGGGCGTTTTTCGGGCCGGAAGGTTTCCATGAGAAGGATGGTAA
AGCATACTGCCGCAAAGATTATTTTGATATGTTTGCGCCCAAATGTGGCGGCTGTGCTCGTGCAATTCTT
GAGAATTACATCTCCGCGCTGAACACGCTTTGGCATCCCGAGTGTTTTGTGTGTCGTGAATGTTTCACCC
CGTTCGTGAACGGGTCGTTTTTTGAGCATGACGGTCAACCTTACTGCGAAGTACACTACCATGAGCGCCG
TGGTTCGTTGTGTTCGGGGTGCCAAAAGCCTATCACTGGGCGCTGCATTACCGCCATGGCTAAGAAATTT
CACCCTGAACACTTTGTTTGTGCTTTTTGTCTGAAGCAACTTAATAAAGGGACCTTCAAGGAACAAAACG
ACAAACCATATTGTCAAAATTGCTTTTTAAAACTTTTTTGTTAGTGAGGATCCGCGGCCGCATCGTGACT
GACTGACGATCTGCCTCGCGCGTTTCGGTGATGACGGTGAAAACCTCTGACACATGCAGCTCCCGGAGAC
GGTCACAGCTTGTCTGTAAGCGGATGCCGGGAGCAGACAAGCCCGTCAGGGCGCGTCAGCGGGTGTTGGC
GGGTGTCGGGGCGCAGCCATGACCCAGTCACGTAGCGATAGCGGAGTGTATAATTCTTGAAGACGAAAGG
GCCTCGTGATACGCCTATTTTTATAGGTTAATGTCATGATAATAATGGTTTCTTAGACGTCAGGTGGCAC
TTTTCGGGGAAATGTGCGCGGAACCCCTATTTGTTTATTTTTCTAAATACATTCAAATATGTATCCGCTC
ATGAGACAATAACCCTGATAAATGCTTCAATAATATTGAAAAAGGAAGAGTATGAGTATTCAACATTTCC
GTGTCGCCCTTATTCCCTTTTTTGCGGCATTTTGCCTTCCTGTTTTTGCTCACCCAGAAACGCTGGTGAA
AGTAAAAGATGCTGAAGATCAGTTGGGTGCACGAGTGGGTTACATCGAACTGGATCTCAACAGCGGTAAG
ATCCTTGAGAGTTTTCGCCCCGAAGAACGTTTTCCAATGATGAGCACTTTTAAAGTTCTGCTATGTGGCG
CGGTATTATCCCGTGTTGACGCCGGGCAAGAGCAACTCGGTCGCCGCATACACTATTCTCAGAATGACTT
GGTTGAGTACTCACCAGTCACAGAAAAGCATCTTACGGATGGCATGACAGTAAGAGAATTATGCAGTGCT
GCCATAACCATGAGTGATAACACTGCGGCCAACTTACTTCTGACAACGATCGGAGGACCGAAGGAGCTAA
CCGCTTTTTTGCACAACATGGGGGATCATGTAACTCGCCTTGATCGTTGGGAACCGGAGCTGAATGAAGC
CATACCAAACGACGAGCGTGACACCACGATGCCTGCAGCAATGGCAACAACGTTGCGCAAACTATTAACT
GGCGAACTACTTACTCTAGCTTCCCGGCAACAATTAATAGACTGGATGGAGGCGGATAAAGTTGCAGGAC
CACTTCTGCGCTCGGCCCTTCCGGCTGGCTGGTTTATTGCTGATAAATCTGGAGCCGGTGAGCGTGGGTC
TCGCGGTATCATTGCAGCACTGGGGCCAGATGGTAAGCCCTCCCGTATCGTAGTTATCTACACGACGGGG
AGTCAGGCAACTATGGATGAACGAAATAGACAGATCGCTGAGATAGGTGCCTCACTGATTAAGCATTGGT
AACTGTCAGACCAAGTTTACTCATATATACTTTAGATTGATTTAAAACTTCATTTTTAATTTAAAAGGAT
CTAGGTGAAGATCCTTTTTGATAATCTCATGACCAAAATCCCTTAACGTGAGTTTTCGTTCCACTGAGCG
TCAGACCCCGTAGAAAAGATCAAAGGATCTTCTTGAGATCCTTTTTTTCTGCGCGTAATCTGCTGCTTGC
AAACAAAAAAACCACCGCTACCAGCGGTGGTTTGTTTGCCGGATCAAGAGCTACCAACTCTTTTTCCGAA
GGTAACTGGCTTCAGCAGAGCGCAGATACCAAATACTGTCCTTCTAGTGTAGCCGTAGTTAGGCCACCAC
TTCAAGAACTCTGTAGCACCGCCTACATACCTCGCTCTGCTAATCCTGTTACCAGTGGCTGCTGCCAGTG
GCGATAAGTCGTGTCTTACCGGGTTGGACTCAAGACGATAGTTACCGGATAAGGCGCAGCGGTCGGGCTG
AACGGGGGGTTCGTGCACACAGCCCAGCTTGGAGCGAACGACCTACACCGAACTGAGATACCTACAGCGT
GAGCTATGAGAAAGCGCCACGCTTCCCGAAGGGAGAAAGGCGGACAGGTATCCGGTAAGCGGCAGGGTCG
GAACAGGAGAGCGCACGAGGGAGCTTCCAGGGGGAAACGCCTGGTATCTTTATAGTCCTGTCGGGTTTCG
CCACCTCTGACTTGAGCGTCGATTTTTGTGATGCTCGTCAGGGGGGCGGAGCCTATGGAAAAACGCCAGC
AACGCGGCCTTTTTACGGTTCCTGGCCTTTTGCTGGCCTTTTGCTCACATGTTCTTTCCTGCGTTATCCC
CTGATTCTGTGGATAACCGTATTACCGCCTTTGAGTGAGCTGATACCGCTCGCCGCAGCCGAACGACCGA
GCGCAGCGAGTCAGTGAGCGAGGAAGCGGAAGAGCGCCTGATGCGGTATTTTCTCCTTACGCATCTGTGC
GGTATTTCACACCGCATAAATTCCGACACCATCGAATGGCGCAAAACCTTTCGCGGTATGGCATGATAGC
GCCCGGAAGAGAGTCAATTCAGGGTGGTGAATGTGAAACCAGTAACGTTATACGATGTCGCAGAGTATGC
CGGTGTCTCTTATCAGACCGTTTCCCGCGTGGTGAACCAGGCCAGCCACGTTTCTGCGAAAACGCGGGAA
AAAGTGGAAGCGGCGATGGCGGAGCTGAATTACATTCCCAACCGCGTGGCACAACAACTGGCGGGCAAAC
AGTCGTTGCTGATTGGCGTTGCCACCTCCAGTCTGGCCCTGCACGCGCCGTCGCAAATTGTCGCGGCGAT
TAAATCTCGCGCCGATCAACTGGGTGCCAGCGTGGTGGTGTCGATGGTAGAACGAAGCGGCGTCGAAGCC
TGTAAAGCGGCGGTGCACAATCTTCTCGCGCAACGCGTCAGTGGGCTGATCATTAACTATCCGCTGGATG
ACCAGGATGCCATTGCTGTGGAAGCTGCCTGCACTAATGTTCCGGCGTTATTTCTTGATGTCTCTGACCA
GACACCCATCAACAGTATTATTTTCTCCCATGAAGACGGTACGCGACTGGGCGTGGAGCATCTGGTCGCA
TTGGGTCACCAGCAAATCGCGCTGTTAGCGGGCCCATTAAGTTCTGTCTCGGCGCGTCTGCGTCTGGCTG
GCT
